>Addgene plasmid #196343 | pAV-U6+27-Tornado-Pepper-RhoBAST | addgene full sequence | sequence record 384493 | Addgene NGS Result
GCCGGATCCAAGGTCGGGCAGGAAGAGGGCCTATTTCCCATGATTCCTTCATATTTGCATATACGATACA
AGGCTGTTAGAGAGATAATTAGAATTAATTTGACTGTAAACACAAAGATATTAGTACAAAATACGTGACG
TAGAAAGTAATAATTTCTTGGGTAGTTTGCAGTTTTAAAATTATGTTTTAAAATGGACTATCATATGCTT
ACCGTAACTTGAAAGTATTTCGATTTCTTGGCTTTATATATCTTGTGGAAAGGACGAAACACCGTGCTCG
CTTCGGCAGCACATATACTAGTCGACGGGCCGCACTCGCCGGTCCCAAGCCCGGATAAAATGGGAGGGGG
CGGGAAACCGCCTAACCATGCCGAGTGCGGCCGCCCCAATCGTGGCGTGTCGGCCTGCAACCTCCGCGAA
AGCGGTGAAGGAGAGGCGCAAGGTTAACCGCCTCAGGTTGCAGGCACTGGCGCCGGGTGGCCGCGGTCGG
CGTGGACTGTAGAACACTGCCAATGCCGGTCCCAAGCCCGGATAAAAGTGGAGGGTACAGTCCACGCTCT
AGAGCGGACTTCGGTCCGCTTTTTACTAGGACCTGCAGGCATGCAAGCTTGACGTCGGTTACCGATATCC
ATATGGCGACCGCATCGATCTCGAGCCGAGGACTAGTAACTTGTTTATTGCAGCTTATAATGGTTACAAA
TAAAGCAATAGCATCACAAATTTCACAAATAAAGCATTTTTTTCACTGCATTCTAGTTGTGGTTTGTCCA
AACTCATCAATGTATCTTATCATGTCTTACGTAGATAAGTAGCATGGCGGGTTAATCATTAACTACAAGG
AACCCCTAGTGATGGAGTTGGCCACTCCCTCTCTGCGCGCTCGCTCGCTCACTGAGGCCGGGCGACCAAA
GGTCGCCCGACGCCCGGGCTTTGCCCGGGCGGCCTCAGTGAGCGAGCGAGCGCGCAGAGAGGGACAGATC
TGCAGATCTGCTGGCGTAATAGCGAAGAGGCCCGCACCGATCGCCCTTCCCAACAGTTGCGCAGCCTGAA
TGGCGAATGGAAATTGTAAGCGTTAATATTTTGTTAAAATTCGCGTTAAATTTTTGTTAAATCAGCTCAT
TTTTTAACCAATAGGCCGAAATCGGCAAAATCCCTTATAAATCAAAAGAATAGACCGAGATAGGGT
[37 nt withheld, positions 1187-1223]
AAAGAACGTGGACTCCAACGTCAAAGG
[49 nt withheld, positions 1251-1299]
T
[91 nt withheld, positions 1301-1391]
G
[124 nt withheld, positions 1393-1516]
CAGGTGGCACTTTTCGGGGAAATGTGCGCGGAACCCCTATTTGTTTATTTTTCTAAATACATTCAAATAT
GTATCCGCTCATGAGACAATAACCCTGATAAATGCTTCAATAATATTGAAAAAGGAAGAGTATGAGTATT
CAACATTTCCGTGTCGCCCTTATTCCCTTTTTTGCGGCATTTTGCCTTCCTGTTTTTGCTCACCCAGAAA
CGCTGGTGAAAGTAAAAGATGCTGAAGATCAGTTGGGTGCACGAGTGGGTTACATCGAACTGGATCTCAA
CAGCGGTAAGATCCTTGAGAGTTTTCGCCCCGAAGAACGTTTTCCAATGATGAGCACTTTTAAAGTTCTG
CTATGTGGCGCGGTATTATCCCGTATTGACGCCGGGCAAGAGCAACTCGGTCGCCGCATACACTATTCTC
AGAATGACTTGGTTGAGTACTCACCAGTCACAGAAAAGCATCTTACGGATGGCATGACAGTAAGAGAATT
ATGCAGTGCTGCCATAACCATGAGTGATAACACTGCGGCCAACTTACTTCTGACAACGATCGGAGGACCG
AAGGAGCTAACCGCTTTTTTGCACAACATGGGGGATCATGTAACTCGCCTTGATCGTTGGGAACCGGAGC
TGAATGAAGCCATACCAAACGACGAGCGTGACACCACGATGCCTGTAGCAATGGCAACAACGTTGCGCAA
ACTATTAACTGGCGAACTACTTACTCTAGCTTCCCGGCAACAATTAATAGACTGGATGGAGGCGGATAAA
GTTGCAGGACCACTTCTGCGCTCGGCCCTTCCGGCTGGCTGGTTTATTGCTGATAAATCTGGAGCCGGTG
AGCGTGGGTCTCGCGGTATCATTGCAGCACTGGGGCCAGATGGTAAGCCCTCCCGTATCGTAGTTATCTA
CACGACGGGGAGTCAGGCAACTATGGATGAACGAAATAGACAGATCGCTGAGATAGGTGCCTCACTGATT
AAGCATTGGTAACTGTCAGACCAAGTTTACTCATATATACTTTAGATTGATTTAAAACTTCATTTTTAAT
TTAAAAGGATCTAGGTGAAGATCCTTTTTGATAATCTCATGACCAAAATCCCTTAACGTGAGTTTTCGTT
CCACTGAGCGTCAGACCCCGTAGAAAAGATCAAAGGATCTTCTTGAGATCCTTTTTTTCTGCGCGTAATC
TGCTGCTTGCAAACAAAAAAACCACCGCTACCAGCGGTGGTTTGTTTGCCGGATCAAGAGCTACCAACTC
TTTTTCCGAAGGTAACTGGCTTCAGCAGAGCGCAGATACCAAATACTGTTCTTCTAGTGTAGCCGTAGTT
AGGCCACCACTTCAAGAACTCTGTAGCACCGCCTACATACCTCGCTCTGCTAATCCTGTTACCAGTGGCT
GCTGCCAGTGGCGATAAGTCGTGTCTTACCGGGTTGGACTCAAGACGATAGTTACCGGATAAGGCGCAGC
GGTCGGGCTGAACGGGGGGTTCGTGCACACAGCCCAGCTTGGAGCGAACGACCTACACCGAACTGAGATA
CCTACAGCGTGAGCTATGAGAAAGCGCCACGCTTCCCGAAGGGAGAAAGGCGGACAGGTATCCGGTAAGC
GGCAGGGTCGGAACAGGAGAGCGCACGAGGGAGCTTCCAGGGGGAAACGCCTGGTATCTTTATAGTCCTG
TCGGGTTTCGCCACCTCTGACTTGAGCGTCGATTTTTGTGATGCTCGTCAGGGGGGCGGAGCCTATGGAA
AAACGCCAGCAACGCGGCCTTTTTACGGTTCCTGGCCTTTTGCTGGCCTTTTGCTCACATGTTCTTTCCT
GCGTTATCCCCTGATTCTGTGGATAACCGTATTACCGCCTTTGAGTGAGCTGATACCGCTCGCCGCAGCC
GAACGACCGAGCGCAGCGAGTCAGTGAGCGAGCGCGCAGAGAGGGAGTGGCCAACTCCATCACTAGGGGT
TCCTGGAGGGGTGGAGTCGTGACGTGAATTACGTCATAGGGTTAGGGAGGTCCTGGATCGATCCAGACAT
GATAAGATACATTGATGAGTTTGGACAAACCACAACTAGAATGCAGTGAAAAAAATGCTTTATTTGTGAA
ATTTGTGATGCTATTGCTTTATTTGTAACCATTATAAGCTGCAATAAACAAGTTAACAACAACAATTGCA
TTCATTTTATGTTTCAGGTTCAGGGGGAGGTGTGGGAGGTTTTTTAAAGCAAGTAAAACCTCTACAAATG
TGGTATGGCTGATTATGATCTCTAGTCAAGGCACTATACATCAAATATTCCTTATTAACCCCTTTACAAA
TTAAAAAGCTAAAGGTACACAATTTTTGAGCATAGTTATTAATAGCAGACACTCTATGCCTGTGTGGAGT
AAGAAAAAACAGTATGTTATGATTATAACTGTTATGCCTACTTATAAAGGTTACAGAATATTTTTCCATA
ATTTTCTTGTATAGCAGTGCAGCTTTTTCCTTTGTGGTGTAAATAGCAAAGCAAGCAAGAGTTCTATTAC
TAAACACAGCATGACTCAAAAAACTTAGCAATTCTGAAGGAAAGTCCTTGGGGTCTTCTACCTTTCTCTT
CTTTTTTGGAGGAGTAGAATGTTGAGAGTCAGCAGTAGCCTCATCATCACTAGATGGCATTTCTTCTGAG
CAAAACAGGTTTTCCTCATTAAAGGCATTCCACCACTGCTCCCATTCATCAGTTCCATAGGTTGGAATCT
AAAATACACAAACAATTAGAATCAGTAGTTTAACACATTATACACTTAAAAATTTTATATTTACCTTAGA
GCTTTAAATCTCTGTAGGTAGTTTGTCCAATTATGTCACACCACAGAAGTAAGGTTCCTTCACAAAGATC
CGGACCAAAGCGGCCATCGTGCCTCCCCACTCCTGCAGTTCGGGGGCATGGATGCGCGGATAGCCGCTGC
TGGTTTCCTGGATGCCGACGGATTTGCACTGCCGGTAGAACTCCGCGAGGTCGTCCAGCCTCAGGCAGCA
GCTGAACCAACTCGCGAGGGGATCGAGCCCGGGGTGGGCGAAGAACTCCAGCATGAGATCCCCGCGCTGG
AGGATCATCCAGCCGGCGTCCCGGAAAACGATTCCGAAGCCCAACCTTTCATAGAAGGCGGCGGTGGAAT
CGAAATCTCGTGATGGCAGGTTGGGCGTCGCTTGGTCGGTCATTTCGAACCCCAGAGTCCCGCTCAGAAG
AACTCGTCAAGAAGGCGATAGAAGGCGATGCGCTGCGAATCGGGAGCGGCGATACCGTAAAGCACGAGGA
AGCGGTCAGCCCATTCGCCGCCAAGCTCTTCAGCAATATCACGGGTAGCCAACGCTATGTCCTGATAGCG
GTCCGCCACACCCAGCCGGCCACAGTCGATGAATCCAGAAAAGCGGCCATTTTCCACCATGATATTCGGC
AAGCAGGCATCGCCATGGGTCACGACGAGATCCTCGCCGTCGGGCATGCGCGCCTTGAGCCTGGCGAACA
GTTCGGCTGGCGCGAGCCCCTGATGCTCTTCGTCCAGATCATCCTGATCGACAAGACCGGCTTCCATCCG
AGTACGTGCTCGCTCGATGCGATGTTTCGCTTGGTGGTCGAATGGGCAGGTAGCCGGATCAAGCGTATGC
AGCCGCCGCATTGCATCAGCCATGATGGATACTTTCTCGGCAGGAGCAAGGTGAGATGACAGGAGATCCT
GCCCCGGCACTTCGCCCAATAGCAGCCAGTCCCTTCCCGCTTCAGTGACAACGTCGAGCACAGCTGCGCA
AGGAACGCCCGTCGTGGCCAGCCACGATAGCCGCGCTGCCTCGTCCTGCAGTTCATTCAGGGCACCGGAC
AGGTCGGTCTTGACAAAAAGAACCGGGCGCCCCTGCGCTGACAGCCGGAACACGGCGGCATCAGAGCAGC
CGATTGTCTGTTGTGCCCAGTCATAGCCGAATAGCCTCTCCACCCAAGCGGCCGGAGAACCTGCGTGCAA
TCCATCTTGTTCAATCATGCGAAACGATCCTCATCCTGTCTCTTGATCAGATCTTGATCCCCTGCGCCAT
CAGATCCTTGGCGGCAAGAAAGCCATCCAGTTTACTTTGCAGGGCTTCCCAACCTTACCAGAGGGCGCCC
CAGCTGGCAATTCCGGTTCGCTTGCTGTCCATAAAACCGCCCAGTCTAGCTATCGCCATGTAAGCCCACT
GCAAGCTACCTGCTTTCTCTTTGCGCTTGCGTTTTCCCTTGTCCAGATAGCCCAGTAGCTGACATTCATC
CGGGGTCAGCACCGTTTCTGCGGACTGGCTTTCTACGTGTTCCGCTTCCTTTAGCAGCCCTTGCGCCCTG
AGTGCTTGCGGCAGCGTGAAGCTTTTTGCAAAAGCCTAGGCCTCCAAAAAAGCCTCCTCACTACTTCTGG
AATAGCTCAGAGGCCGAGGCGGCCTCGGCCTCTGCATAAATAAAAAAAATTAGTCAGCCATGGGGCGGAG
AATGGGCGGAACTGGGCGGAGTTAGGGGCGGGATGGGCGGAGTTAGGGGCGGGACTATGGTTGCTGACTA
ATTGAGATGCATGCTTTGCATACTTCTGCCTGCTGGGGAGCCTGGGGACTTTCCACACCTGGTTGCTGAC
TAATTGAGATGCATGCTTTGCATACTTCTGCCTGCTGGGGAGCCTGGGGACTTTCCACACCCTAACTGAC
ACACATTCCACA
Features (pLannotate 1.2.2; 20 found; start..end, strand, type, name):
     25..265     +  promoter       U6 promoter: RNA polymerase III promoter for human U6 snRNA
    311..377     +  ncRNA          twister-P3 (fragment): Accession: RF03154 - type-P3 twister ribozyme
    590..610     +  misc_feature   MCS (fragment): pUC18/19 multiple cloning site
    668..789     +  polyA_signal   SV40 poly(A) signal: SV40 polyadenylation signal
    838..967     +  repeat_region  AAV2 ITR (fragment): inverted terminal repeat of adeno-associated virus serotype 2 inverted
    990..1057    +  CDS            lacZα (fragment): LacZα fragment of β-galactosidase; lacZ fragment
   1088..1516    -  rep_origin     f1 ori (sequence partly withheld): f1 bacteriophage origin of replication; arrow indicates direction of (+) strand synthesis
   1543..1647    +  promoter       AmpR promoter: bla
   1648..2508    +  CDS            AmpR: β-lactamase; bla; confers resistance to ampicillin, carbenicillin, and related antibiotics
   2679..3267    +  rep_origin     ori: high-copy-number ColE1/pMB1/pBR322/pUC origin of replication
   3432..3480    -  repeat_region  AAV2 ITR (fragment): inverted terminal repeat of adeno-associated virus serotype 2 inverted
   3536..3670    -  polyA_signal   SV40 poly(A) signal: SV40 polyadenylation signal
   3693..3776    -  CDS            large T antigen (fragment): large T antigen from SV40 (simian virus 40)
   4095..4115    -  CDS            SV40 NLS: nuclear localization signal of SV40 (simian virus 40) large T antigen
   4245..4310    -  intron         small t intron: SV40 (simian virus 40) small t antigen intron
   4312..4386    -  CDS            small t antigen (fragment): SV40 (simian virus 40) small t antigen
   4389..4709    -  CDS            ble (fragment): BLE_KLEPN - Experimental evidence at protein level: Swiss-Prot protein existence level 1. Binding protein with a strong affinity to the bleomycin family of antibiotics. Binds to CL990; an antimitotic-antibiotic compound. From Klebsiella pneumoniae.
   4733..5524    -  CDS            neo: KKA2_KLEPN - Also known as kan, nptII. Experimental evidence at protein level: Swiss-Prot protein existence level 1. Resistance to kanamycin, neomycin, paromomycin, ribostamycin, butirosin and gentamicin B. From Klebsiella pneumoniae.
   5556..5879    -  CDS            tnpA (fragment): TN5P_ECOLX - Also known as tnp. Experimental evidence at protein level: Swiss-Prot protein existence level 1. Mediates transposition of transposon Tn5 by a 'cut and paste' mechanism. First, the monomeric transposase binds the 19 bp inverted DNA repeats flanking the transposon. Then, dimerization of the DNA- bound transposase creates a synaptic DNA complex. After nicking of the first DNA strand, excision of the transposon proceeds through a series of intermediates. The transposase then mediates the insertion of the transposon at a new site by strand transfer. The activity of the wild- type tran
   5881..6210    -  promoter       SV40 promoter: SV40 enhancer and early promoter
