[The description below was written by a language model from this plasmid's Addgene catalogue record and pLannotate feature annotations shown in this document.]
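Description:
pAV-U6+27-Tornado-Pepper-RhoBAST is a 6.2 kb mammalian expression plasmid on the pAV backbone, designed to overexpress a circular RNA carrying the Pepper and RhoBAST aptamers. It is maintained in E. coli as a high-copy plasmid through a ColE1/pUC-type origin and selected with ampicillin via the β-lactamase gene; an f1 phage origin and a lacZα remnant are also present. The record notes that it was derived from the corresponding Tornado-Broccoli plasmid, with the synthetic insert placed between NotI and SacII sites.

The payload is driven by the human U6 RNA polymerase III promoter in its "U6+27" form, in which the first 27 nucleotides of U6 snRNA are generally retained at the start of the transcript. Downstream lies the Tornado cassette. In this system the RNA of interest is flanked by self-cleaving twister ribozymes, whose cleavage leaves ends that an endogenous cellular RNA ligase joins, giving a stable circular RNA that accumulates to high levels. The automated annotation detects only one twister-P3 fragment and does not label the second ribozyme or the aptamers themselves, so their exact arrangement is not resolved in the feature table. Pepper and RhoBAST are fluorogenic (fluorescence light-up) aptamers that bind cognate dyes, and the associated publication concerns rhodamine probes for aptamer-based super-resolution RNA imaging.

The backbone also carries fragments of AAV2 inverted terminal repeats. An SV40 early promoter drives a Tn5-derived neo gene (with adjacent ble and transposase fragments), followed by the SV40 small t intron and a polyadenylation signal. This cassette could support G418 selection in mammalian cells, although the record does not list this use.
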