Addgene plasmid #196343: pAV-U6+27-Tornado-Pepper-RhoBAST
Purpose: Overexpression of circular Pepper-RhoBAST
Depositing lab: Murat Sunbul. Depositing organization: Universitaet Heidelberg. Publication: Fast-exchanging spirocyclic rhodamine probes for aptamer-based super-resolution RNA imaging. Englert D, Burger EM, Grun F, Verma MS, Lackner J, Lampe M, Buhler B, Schokolowski J, Nienhaus GU, Jaschke A, Sunbul M. Nat Commun. 2023 Jun 30;14(1):3879. doi: 10.1038/s41467-023-39611-1. PubMed 37391423.
Backbone
  Vector backbone: pAV
  Vector type: Mammalian Expression
Growth in bacteria
  Bacterial resistance: Ampicillin, 100 μg/mL
  Growth temperature: 37°C
  Growth strain: DH5alpha
  Copy number: High Copy
Gene/Insert
  Gene/Insert name: Tornado-Pepper-RhoBAST
  Species: Synthetic
  Promoter: U6+27
  Cloning method: Restriction Enzyme; 5′ cloning site NotI (unknown if destroyed); 3′ cloning site SacII (unknown if destroyed)
Terms and licenses: Academic/Nonprofit Terms; Industry Terms: Not Available to Industry
Depositor comments: Cloned using pAV-U6+27-Tornado-Broccoli(#124360) . Please visit https://www.biorxiv.org/content/10.1101/2022.10.24.513449v1 for bioRxiv preprint.
How to cite: pAV-U6+27-Tornado-Pepper-RhoBAST was a gift from Murat Sunbul (Addgene plasmid # 196343 ; http://n2t.net/addgene:196343 ; RRID:Addgene_196343)
